Addgene plasmid #186357: pENT-L1-Kozak-HistoneH2B-L2
Purpose: Entry clone with ORF encoding histone H2B flanked by Gateway recombination sequences. No Stop sequence: to be recombined into a destination vector with a C-terminal protein tag.
Depositing lab: Patrick Lemaire. Depositing organization: CNRS UMR 5237, Centre de Recherche en Biologie cellulaire de Montpellier. Publication: A multicassette Gateway vector set for high throughput and comparative analyses in ciona and vertebrate embryos. Roure A, Rothbacher U, Robin F, Kalmar E, Ferone G, Lamy C, Missero C, Mueller F, Lemaire P. PLoS One. 2007. 2(9):e916. 10.1371/journal.pone.0000916 PubMed 17878951.
Backbone
  Vector backbone: PDONR-221 P1-P2
  Backbone manufacturer: PMID: 14736459
  Backbone size w/o insert (bp): 2544
  Vector type: Expression of a tagged nuclear marker
Growth in bacteria
  Bacterial resistance: Kanamycin, 50 μg/mL
  Growth temperature: 37°C
  Growth strain: DH5alpha
  Copy number: High Copy
Gene/Insert
  Gene/Insert name: Histone H2B
  Species: H. sapiens (human)
  Insert size (bp): 387
  Entrez Gene: H2BC11 (a.k.a. H2B/r, H2BFR, H2BJ, HIST1H2BJ)
  Cloning method: Gateway Cloning
  Sequencing primers: 5′ M13forward: TGTAAAACGACGGCCAGT; 3′ M13rev: caggaaacagctatgac
Terms and licenses: Academic/Nonprofit Terms; Industry Terms: Not Available to Industry
How to cite: pENT-L1-Kozak-HistoneH2B-L2 was a gift from Patrick Lemaire (Addgene plasmid # 186357 ; http://n2t.net/addgene:186357 ; RRID:Addgene_186357)
