[The description below was written by a language model from this plasmid's Addgene catalogue record and pLannotate feature annotations shown in this document.]
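Description:
pENT-L1-Kozak-HistoneH2B-L2 is a Gateway entry clone built on the pDONR-221 P1-P2 backbone, carrying the human histone H2B coding sequence (H2BC11, also known as HIST1H2BJ) between attL1 and attL2 recombination sites. It is a small bacterial plasmid of about 2.9 kb, maintained at high copy in E. coli through a ColE1/pUC-type origin and selected with kanamycin via the aph(3')-Ia resistance gene. The annotated sequence also shows typical pDONR backbone elements. These include the rrnB T1 and T2 transcription terminators, which insulate the cloning region from read-through transcription, and a T7 promoter next to attL2. Short fragments annotated as lacZα, lacI and an RSF origin are partial matches rather than functional units.

The insert is about 387 bp. As the name indicates, a Kozak consensus precedes the H2B open reading frame to support efficient translation initiation in eukaryotic cells. The ORF deliberately lacks a stop codon. The plasmid has no eukaryotic promoter of its own and is not an expression construct. Instead, an LR Clonase reaction between its attL sites and the attR sites of a destination vector transfers the H2B cassette directionally. This places it under that vector's regulatory sequences and in frame with a C-terminal protein tag. Because H2B is incorporated into chromatin, the resulting fusion serves as a tagged nuclear marker. The plasmid belongs to a multicassette Gateway vector set designed for high-throughput and comparative analyses in Ciona and vertebrate embryos.
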