Features (pLannotate 1.2.2; 11 found; start..end, strand, type, name):
    126..714     -  rep_origin     ori: high-copy-number ColE1/pMB1/pBR322/pUC origin of replication
    861..1670    -  CDS            KanR: aminoglycoside phosphotransferase; aph(3')-Ia; confers resistance to kanamycin in bacteria or G418 (Geneticin®) in eukaryotes
   1804..1822    +  promoter       T7 promoter: promoter for bacteriophage T7 RNA polymerase
   1840..1939    +  protein_bind   attL2: mutant version of attL; recombination site for the Gateway® LR reaction LR Clonase™
   1941..2318    -  CDS            H2B: human histone H2B; HIST1H2BJ
   2327..2426    -  protein_bind   attL1: mutant version of attL; recombination site for the Gateway® LR reaction LR Clonase™
   2442..2478    +  CDS            lacZα (fragment): LacZα fragment of β-galactosidase; lacZ fragment
   2525..2568    -  terminator     rrnB T1 terminator: Escherichia coli rrnB; transcription terminator T1 from the E. coli rrnB gene
   2700..2727    +  terminator     rrnB T2 terminator: transcription terminator T2 from the E. coli rrnB gene
   2782..2874    -  CDS            lacI (fragment): lac repressor; lacI; The lac repressor binds to the lac operator to inhibit transcription in E. coli. This inhibition can be relieved by adding lactose or isopropyl-β-D-thiogalactopyranoside (IPTG).
   2876..2931    -  rep_origin     RSF ori (fragment): Plasmids containing the RSF 1030 origin of replication can be propagated in E. coli cells that contain additional plasmids with compatible origins.
>Addgene plasmid #186357 | pENT-L1-Kozak-HistoneH2B-L2 | addgene full sequence | sequence record 373425 | Addgene NGS Result
GTATCAGCTCACTCAAAGGCGGTAATACGGTTATCCACAGAATCAGGGGATAACGCAGGAAAGAACATGT
GAGCAAAAGGCCAGCAAAAGGCCAGGAACCGTAAAAAGGCCGCGTTGCTGGCGTTTTTCCATAGGCTCCG
CCCCCCTGACGAGCATCACAAAAATCGACGCTCAAGTCAGAGGTGGCGAAACCCGACAGGACTATAAAGA
TACCAGGCGTTTCCCCCTGGAAGCTCCCTCGTGCGCTCTCCTGTTCCGACCCTGCCGCTTACCGGATACC
TGTCCGCCTTTCTCCCTTCGGGAAGCGTGGCGCTTTCTCATAGCTCACGCTGTAGGTATCTCAGTTCGGT
GTAGGTCGTTCGCTCCAAGCTGGGCTGTGTGCACGAACCCCCCGTTCAGCCCGACCGCTGCGCCTTATCC
GGTAACTATCGTCTTGAGTCCAACCCGGTAAGACACGACTTATCGCCACTGGCAGCAGCCACTGGTAACA
GGATTAGCAGAGCGAGGTATGTAGGCGGTGCTACAGAGTTCTTGAAGTGGTGGCCTAACTACGGCTACAC
TAGAAGAACAGTATTTGGTATCTGCGCTCTGCTGAAGCCAGTTACCTTCGGAAAAAGAGTTGGTAGCTCT
TGATCCGGCAAACAAACCACCGCTGGTAGCGGTGGTTTTTTTGTTTGCAAGCAGCAGATTACGCGCAGAA
AAAAAGGATCTCAAGAAGATCCTTTGATCTTTTCTACGGGGTCTGACGCTCAGTGGAACGACGCGTAACT
CACGTTAAGGGATTTTGGTCATGAGCTTGCGCCGTCCCGTCAAGTCAGCGTAATGCTCTGCCAGTGTTAC
AACCAATTAACCAATTCTGATTAGAAAAACTCATCGAGCATCAAATGAAACTGCAATTTATTCATATCAG
GATTATCAATACCATATTTTTGAAAAAGCCGTTTCTGTAATGAAGGAGAAAACTCACCGAGGCAGTTCCA
TAGGATGGCAAGATCCTGGTATCGGTCTGCGATTCCGACTCGTCCAACATCAATACAACCTATTAATTTC
CCCTCGTCAAAAATAAGGTTATCAAGTGAGAAATCACCATGAGTGACGACTGAATCCGGTGAGAATGGCA
AAAGTTTATGCATTTCTTTCCAGACTTGTTCAACAGGCCAGCCATTACGCTCGTCATCAAAATCACTCGC
ATCAACCAAACCGTTATTCATTCGTGATTGCGCCTGAGCGAGACGAAATACGCGATCGCTGTTAAAAGGA
CAATTACAAACAGGAATCGAATGCAACCGGCGCAGGAACACTGCCAGCGCATCAACAATATTTTCACCTG
AATCAGGATATTCTTCTAATACCTGGAATGCTGTTTTTCCGGGGATCGCAGTGGTGAGTAACCATGCATC
ATCAGGAGTACGGATAAAATGCTTGATGGTCGGAAGAGGCATAAATTCCGTCAGCCAGTTTAGTCTGACC
ATCTCATCTGTAACATCATTGGCAACGCTACCTTTGCCATGTTTCAGAAACAACTCTGGCGCATCGGGCT
TCCCATACAAGCGATAGATTGTCGCACCTGATTGCCCGACATTATCGCGAGCCCATTTATACCCATATAA
ATCAGCATCCATGTTGGAATTTAATCGCGGCCTCGACGTTTCCCGTTGAATATGGCTCATAACACCCCTT
GTATTACTGTTTATGTAAGCAGACAGTTTTATTGTTCATGATGATATATTTTTATCTTGTGCAATGTAAC
ATCAGAGATTTTGAGACACGGGCCAGAGCTGCCAGGAAACAGCTATGACCATGTAATACGACTCACTATA
GGGGATATCAGCTGGATGGCAAATAATGATTTTATTTTGACTGATAGTGACCTGTTCGTTGCAACAAATT
GATAAGCAATGCTTTCTTATAATGCCAACTTTGTACAAGAAAGCTGGGTTCTTAGCGCTGGTGTACTTGG
TGATGGCCTTAGTACCCTCGGACACGGCGTGCTTGGCCAACTCCCCAGGCAGCAGCAGGCGCACGGCCGT
CTGGATCTCCCTGGAGGTGATGGTCGAGCGCTTGTTGTAATGCGCCAGGCGGGAAGCCTCACCTGCGATG
CGCTCGAAAATGTCGTTCACAAACGAATTCATGATGCCCATGGCCTTGGACGAAATGCCGGTGTCAGGGT
GGACCTGCTTCAGAACCTTGTACACATAGATGGAATAGCTCTCCTTGCGGCTGCGCTTGCGCTTCTTGCC
GCCTTTCTTCTGCGCCTTAGTCACCGCCTTCTTGGAGCCCTTTTTCGGGGCGGGAGCAGACTTCGCTGGC
TCTGGCATTTTTTCTGAGCCTGCTTTTTTGTACAAAGTTGGCATTATAAAAAAGCATTGCTCATCAATTT
GTTGCAACGAACAGGTCACTATCAGTCAAAATAAAATCATTATTTGGGGCCCGAGCTTAAGACTGGCCGT
CGTTTTACAACGTCGTGACTGGGAAAACATCCATGCTAGCGTTAACGCGAGAGTAGGGAACTGCCAGGCA
TCAAATAAAACGAAAGGCTCAGTCGGAAGACTGGGCCTTTCGTTTTATCTGTTGTTTGTCGGTGAACGCT
CTCCTGAGTAGGACAAATCCGCCGGGAGCGGATTTGAACGTTGTGAAGCAACGGCCCGGAGGGTGGCGGG
CAGGACGCCCGCCATAAACTGCCAGGCATCAAACTAAGCAGAAGGCCATCCTGACGGATGGCCTTTTTGC
GTTTCTACAAACTCTTCCTGGCTAGCGGTACGCGTATTAATTGCGTTGCGCTCACTGCCCGCTTTCCAGT
CGGGAAACCTGTCGTGCCAGCTGCATTAATGAATCGGCCAACGCGCGGGGAGAGGCGGTTTGCGTATTGG
GCGCTCTTCCGCTTCCTCGCTCACTGACTCGCTGCGCTCGGTCGTTCGGCTGCGGCGAGCG
